>Addgene plasmid #109798 | pHH0103_PLEK2_DEP | addgene full sequence | sequence record 213648 | Addgene NGS Result
TTGACAATTAATCATCGGCTCGTATAATGTGTGGAATTGTGAGCGGATAACAATTTCACACAGGAAACAG
CCAGTCCGTTTAGGTGTTTTCACGAGCACTTCACCAACAAGGACCATAGATTATGAAAATCGAAGAACAC
CATCACCATCACCATTCCAGCGGTAAGCTTATGTCCCCTATACTAGGTTATTGGAAAATTAAGGGCCTTG
TGCAACCCACTCGACTTCTTTTGGAATATCTTGAAGAAAAATATGAAGAGCATTTGTATGAGCGCGATGA
AGGTGATAAATGGCGAAACAAAAAGTTTGAATTGGGTTTGGAGTTTCCCAATCTTCCTTATTATATTGAT
GGTGATGTTAAATTAACACAGTCTATGGCCATCATACGTTATATAGCTGACAAGCACAACATGTTGGGTG
GTTGTCCAAAAGAGCGTGCAGAGATTTCAATGCTTGAAGGAGCGGTTTTGGATATTAGATACGGTGTTTC
GAGAATTGCATATAGTAAAGACTTTGAAACTCTCAAAGTTGATTTTCTTAGCAAGCTACCTGAAATGCTG
AAAATGTTCGAAGATCGTTTATGTCATAAAACATATTTAAATGGTGATCATGTAACCCATCCTGACTTCA
TGTTGTATGACGCTCTTGATGTTGTTTTATACATGGACCCAATGTGCCTGGATGCGTTCCCAAAATTAGT
TTGTTTTAAAAAACGTATTGAAGCTATCCCACAAATTGATAAGTACTTGAAATCCAGCAAGTATATAGCA
TGGCCTTTGCAGGGCTGGCAAGCCACGTTTGGTGGTGGCGACCATCCTCCAAAATCGGATCTGGAAGTTC
TGTTCCAGGGGCCCCTGTCCAGCGGTCTGGTTCCGCGTGGTTCCGGTACCGCGGCCCAGCCGGCCCTGCC
TCCACACATTTCTCTGCACCGTATTGTTGACAAAATGCATGATAGCAACACCGGTATCCGCTCTAGCCCG
AATATGGAGCAGGGTTCCACCTACAAAAAAACGTTCCTGGGCTCTTCTCTGGTTGATTGGCTGATCTCTA
ACAGCTTTACTGCATCTCGCCTGGAGGCAGTGACCCTGGCTTCCATGCTGATGGAAGAAAACTTCCTGCG
TCCGGTAGGCGTCCGTTCTATGGGTGCGATCCGTTCCGGCGATCTGGCTGAACAGTTCCTGGACGACAGC
ACCGCGCTGTACACTTTCGCCGAATCCTATAAGAAAGCGGCCGCATA
[142 nt withheld, positions 1238-1379]
C
[98 nt withheld, positions 1381-1478]
AGTTTGTACTGGTGACGAAACTCAGTGTCTAGCTAGAGTGGC
[149 nt withheld, positions 1521-1669]
T
[41 nt withheld, positions 1671-1711]
T
[62 nt withheld, positions 1713-1774]
A
[35 nt withheld, positions 1776-1810]
CCTCCCTCAATCGGTTGAATGTCGCCCTTTTGTCTTTGGCGCTGGTAAACCATATGAA
[86 nt withheld, positions 1869-1954]
T
[54 nt withheld, positions 1956-2009]
CTAGCGCCGCCCTATACCTTGTCTGCCTCCCCGCGTTGCGTCGCGGTGCATGGAGCCGGGCCACCTCGAC
CTGAATGGAAGCCGGCGGCACCTCGCTAACGGATTCACCACTCCAAGAATTGGAGCCAATCAATTCTTGC
GGAGAACTGTGAATGCGCAAACCAACCCTTGGCAGAACATATCCATCGCGTCCGCCATCTCCAGCAGCCG
CACGCGGCGCATCTCGGGCAGCGTTGGGTCCTGGCCACGGGTGCGCATGATCGTGCTCCTGTCGTTGAGG
ACCCGGCTAGGCTGGCGGGGTTGCCTTACTGGTTAGCAGAATGAATCACCGATACGCGAGCGAACGTGAA
GCGACTGCTGCTGCAAAACGTCTGCGACCTGAGCAACAACATGAATGGTCTTCGGTTTCCGTGTTTCGTA
AAGTCTGGAAACGCGGAAGTCAGCGCCCTGCACCATTATGTTCCGGATCTGCATCGCAGGATGCTGCTGG
CTACCCTGTGGAACACCTACATCTGTATTAACGAAGCGCTGGCATTGACCCTGAGTGATTTTTCTCTGGT
CCCGCCGCATCCATACCGCCAGTTGTTTACCCTCACAACGTTCCAGTAACCGGGCATGTTCATCATCAGT
AACCCGTATCGTGAGCATCCTCTCTCGTTTCATCGGTATCATTACCCCCATGAACAGAAATCCCCCTTAC
ACGGAGGCATCAGTGACCAAACAGGAAAAAACCGCCCTTAACATGGCCCGCTTTATCAGAAGCCAGACAT
TAACGCTTCTGGAGAAACTCAACGAGCTGGACGCGGATGAACAGGCAGACATCTGTGAATCGCTTCACGA
CCACGCTGATGAGCTTTACCGCAGGATCCGCGAAATTGTAAGCGTTAATATTTTGTTAAAATTCGCGTTA
AATTTTTGTTAAATCAGCTCATTTTTTAACCAATAGGCCGAAATCGGCAAAATCCCTTATAAATCAAAAG
AATAGACCGAGATAGGGT
[37 nt withheld, positions 3008-3044]
AAAGAACGTGGACTCCAACGTCAAAGG
[49 nt withheld, positions 3072-3120]
T
[91 nt withheld, positions 3122-3212]
G
[124 nt withheld, positions 3214-3337]
CGCGGATCCTGCCTCGCGCGTTTCGGTGATGACGGTGAAAACCTCTGACACATGCAGCTCCCGGAGACGG
TCACAGCTTGTCTGTAAGCGGATGCCGGGAGCAGACAAGCCCGTCAGGGCGCGTCAGCGGGTGTTGGCGG
GTGTCGGGGCGCAGCCATGACCCAGTCACGTAGCGATAGCGGAGTGTATACTGGCTTAACTATGCGGCAT
CAGAGCAGATTGTACTGAGAGTGCACCATATGCGGTGTGAAATACCGCACAGATGCGTAAGGAGAAAATA
CCGCATCAGGCGCTCTTCCGCTTCCTCGCTCACTGACTCGCTGCGCTCGGTCGTTCGGCTGCGGCGAGCG
GTATCAGCTCACTCAAAGGCGGTAATACGGTTATCCACAGAATCAGGGGATAACGCAGGAAAGAACATGT
GAGCAAAAGGCCAGCAAAAGGCCAGGAACCGTAAAAAGGCCGCGTTGCTGGCGTTTTTCCATAGGCTCCG
CCCCCCTGACGAGCATCACAAAAATCGACGCTCAAGTCAGAGGTGGCGAAACCCGACAGGACTATAAAGA
TACCAGGGTTTCCCCCTGGAAGCTCCCTCGTGCGCTCTCCTGTTCCGACCCTGCCGCTTACCGGATACCT
GTCCGCCTTTCTCCCTTCGGGAAGCGTGGCGCTTTCTCATAGCTCACGCTGTAGGTATCTCAGTTCGGTG
TAGGTCGTTCGCTCCAAGCTGGGCTGTGTGCACGAACCCCCCGTTCAGCCCGACCGCTGCGCCTTATCCG
GTAACTATCGTCTTGAGTCCAACCCGGTAAGACACGACTTATCGCCACTGGCAGCAGCCACTGGTAACAG
GATTAGCAGAGCGAGGTATGTAGGCGGTGCTACAGAGTTCTTGAAGTGGTGGCCTAACTACGGCTACACT
AGAAGGACAGTATTTGGTATCTGCGCTCTGCTGAAGCCAGTTACCTTCGGAAAAAGAGTTGGTAGCTCTT
GATCCGGCAAACAAACCACCGCTGGTAGCGGTGGTTTTTTTGTTTGCAAGCAGCAGATTACGCGCAGAAA
AAAAGGATCTCAAGAAGATCCTTTGATCTTTTCTACGGGGTCTGACGCTCAGTGGAACGAAAACTCACGT
TAAGGGATTTTGGTCATGAGATTATCAAAAAGGATCTTCACCTAGATCCTTTTAAATTAAAAATGAAGTT
TTAAATCAATCTAAAGTATATATGAGTAAACTTGGTCTGACAGTTACCAATGCTTAATCAGTGAGGCACC
TATCTCAGCGATCTGTCTATTTCGTTCATCCATAGTTGCCTGACTCCCCGTCGTGTAGATAACTACGATA
CGGGAGGGCTTACCATCTGGCCCCAGTGCTGCAATGATACCGCGAGACCCACGCTCACCGGCTCCAGATT
TATCAGCAATAAACCAGCCAGCCGGAAGGGCCGAGCGCAGAAGTGGTCCTGCAACTTTATCCGCCTCCAT
CCAGTCTATTAATTGTTGCCGGGAAGCTAGAGTAAGTAGTTCGCCAGTTAATAGTTTGCGCAACGTTGTT
GCCATTGCTGCAGGCATCGTGGTGTCACGCTCGTCGTTTGGTATGGCTTCATTCAGCTCCGGTTCCCAAC
GATCAAGGCGAGTTACATGATCCCCCATGTTGTGCAAAAAAGCGGTTAGCTCCTTCGGTCCTCCGATCGT
TGTCAGAAGTAAGTTGGCCGCAGTGTTATCACTCATGGTTATGGCAGCACTGCATAATTCTCTTACTGTC
ATGCCATCCGTAAGATGCTTTTCTGTGACTGGTGAGTACTCAACCAAGTCATTCTGAGAATAGTGTATGC
GGCGACCGAGTTGCTCTTGCCCGGCGTCAACACGGGATAATACCGCGCCACATAGCAGAACTTTAAAAGT
GCTCATCATTGGAAAACGTTCTTCGGGGCGAAAACTCTCAAGGATCTTACCGCTGTTGAGATCCAGTTCG
ATGTAACCCACTCGTGCACCCAACTGATCTTCAGCATCTTTTACTTTCACCAGCGTTTCTGGGTGAGCAA
AAACAGGAAGGCAAAATGCCGCAAAAAAGGGAATAAGGGCGACACGGAAATGTTGAATACTCATACTCTT
CCTTTTTCAATATTATTGAAGCATTTATCAGGGTTATTGTCTCATGAGCGGATACATATTTGAATGTATT
TAGAAAAATAAACAAATAGGGGTTCCGCGCACATTTCCCCGAAAAGTGCCACCTGACGTCTAAGAAACCA
TTATTATCATGACATTAACCTATAAAAATAGGCGTATCACGAGGCCCTTTCGTCTTCAAGAATTCCCGAC
ACCATCGAATGGTGCAAAACCTTTCGCGGTATGGCATGATAGCGCCCGGAAGAGAGTCAATTCAGGGTGG
TGAATGTGAAACCAGTAACGTTATACGATGTCGCAGAGTATGCCGGTGTCTCTTATCAGACCGTTTCCCG
CGTGGTGAACCAGGCCAGCCACGTTTCTGCGAAAACGCGGGAAAAAGTGGAAGCGGCGATGGCGGAGCTG
AATTACATTCCCAACCGCGTGGCACAACAACTGGCGGGCAAACAGTCGTTGCTGATTGGCGTTGCCACCT
CCAGTCTGGCCCTGCACGCGCCGTCGCAAATTGTCGCGGCGATTAAATCTCGCGCCGATCAACTGGGTGC
CAGCGTGGTGGTGTCGATGGTAGAACGAAGCGGCGTCGAAGCCTGTAAAGCGGCGGTGCACAATCTTCTC
GCGCAACGCGTCAGTGGGCTGATCATTAACTATCCGCTGGATGACCAGGATGCCATTGCTGTGGAAGCTG
CCTGCACTAATGTTCCGGCGTTATTTCTTGATGTCTCTGACCAGACACCCATCAACAGTATTATTTTCTC
CCATGAAGACGGTACGCGACTGGGCGTGGAGCATCTGGTCGCATTGGGTCACCAGCAAATCGCGCTGTTA
GCGGGCCCATTAAGTTCTGTCTCGGCGCGTCTGCGTCTGGCTGGCTGGCATAAATATCTCACTCGCAATC
AAATTCAGCCGATAGCGGAACGGGAAGGCGACTGGAGTGCCATGTCCGGTTTTCAACAAACCATGCAAAT
GCTGAATGAGGGCATCGTTCCCACTGCGATGCTGGTTGCCAACGATCAGATGGCGCTGGGCGCAATGCGC
GCCATTACCGAGTCCGGGCTGCGCGTTGGTGCGGATATCTCGGTAGTGGGATACGACGATACCGAAGACA
GCTCATGTTATATCCCGCCGTTAACCACCATCAAACAGGATTTTCGCCTGCTGGGGCAAACCAGCGTGGA
CCGCTTGCTGCAACTCTCTCAGGGCCAGGCGGTGAAGGGCAATCAGCTGTTGCCCGTCTCACTGGTGAAA
AGAAAAACCACCCTGGCGCCCAATACGCAAACCGCCTCTCCCCGCGCGTTGGCCGATTCATTAATGCAGC
TGGCACGACAGGTTTCCCGACTGGAAAGCGGGCAGTGAGCGCAACGCAATTAATGTAAGTTAGCTCACTC
ATTAGGCACAATTCTCATGTTTGACAGCTTATCATCGACTGCACGGTGCACCAATGCTTCTGGCGTCAGG
CAGCCATCGGAAGCTGTGGTATGGCTGTGCAGGTCGTAAATCACTGCATAATTCGTGTCGCTCAAGGCGC
ACTCCCGTTCTGGATAATGTTTTTTGCGCCGACATCATAACGGTTCTGGCAAATATTCTGAAATGAGCTG
Features (pLannotate 1.2.2; 21 found; start..end, strand, type, name):
      1..29      +  promoter       tac promoter: strong E. coli promoter; hybrid between the trp and lac UV5 promoters
     37..53      +  protein_bind   lac operator: The lac repressor binds to the lac operator to inhibit transcription in E. coli. This inhibition can be relieved by adding lactose or isopropyl-β-D-thiogalactopyranoside (IPTG). lac repressor encoded by lacI
    138..155     +  CDS            6xHis: 6xHis affinity tag
    171..824     +  CDS            GST26_SCHJA: Experimental evidence at protein level: Swiss-Prot protein existence level 1. GST isoenzymes appear to play a central role in the parasite detoxification system. Other functions are also suspected including a role in increasing the solubility of haematin in the parasite gut. From Schistosoma japonicum (Blood fluke).
    906..1226    +  CDS            PLEK2 (fragment): PLEK2_HUMAN - Experimental evidence at protein level: Swiss-Prot protein existence level 1. May help orchestrate cytoskeletal arrangement. Contribute to lamellipodia formation. From Homo sapiens (Human).
   1242..1289    +  terminator     fd terminator (sequence withheld): central terminator from bacteriophage fd (Otsuka and Kunisawa, 1982)
   1294..1506    +  CDS            M13 gene III (fragment) (sequence partly withheld): pIII; III; minor coat protein
   1521..1991    +  CDS            M13 gene III (fragment) (sequence partly withheld): pIII; III; minor coat protein
   2013..2083    +  CDS            TcR (fragment): tetracycline efflux protein; tet; confers resistance to tetracycline
   2325..2705    -  CDS            YPB1_ECOLX: Protein predicted: Swiss-Prot protein existence level 4. From Escherichia coli.
   2722..2873    +  CDS            rop (fragment): Rop protein, which maintains plasmids at low copy number; rop
   2909..3337    -  rep_origin     f1 ori (sequence partly withheld): f1 bacteriophage origin of replication; arrow indicates direction of (+) strand synthesis
   3346..3385    +  CDS            rop (fragment): Rop protein, which maintains plasmids at low copy number; rop
   3487..3627    +  misc_feature   bom: basis of mobility region from pBR322
   3813..4400    -  rep_origin     ori: high-copy-number ColE1/pMB1/pBR322/pUC origin of replication
   4571..5431    -  CDS            AmpR: β-lactamase; bla; confers resistance to ampicillin, carbenicillin, and related antibiotics
   5432..5536    -  promoter       AmpR promoter: bla
   5645..5722    +  promoter       lacIq promoter: lacI (mutant); In the lacIq allele, a single base change in the promoter boosts expression of the lacI gene about 10-fold.
   5723..6805    +  CDS            lacI: lac repressor; lacI; The lac repressor binds to the lac operator to inhibit transcription in E. coli. This inhibition can be relieved by adding lactose or isopropyl-β-D-thiogalactopyranoside (IPTG).
   6818..6839    +  protein_bind   CAP binding site: CAP binding activates transcription in the presence of cAMP. E. coli catabolite activator protein
   6858..6875    +  promoter       tet promoter (fragment): E. coli promoter for tetracycline efflux protein gene
