[The description below was written by a language model from this plasmid's Addgene catalogue record and pLannotate feature annotations shown in this document.]
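Description:
pHH0103_PLEK2_DEP is a bacterial expression plasmid of about 7 kb, built on the pHH0103 backbone, for producing and purifying the DEP domain of human pleckstrin-2 (PLEK2) in E. coli. The domain-coding fragment was inserted by restriction cloning between SfiI and NotI sites and lies downstream of, and in the same orientation as, a 6xHis tag and Schistosoma japonicum glutathione S-transferase. The arrangement indicates an N-terminally His- and GST-tagged fusion suited to affinity capture on nickel or glutathione resins. Transcription is driven by the strong hybrid tac promoter with an adjacent lac operator. The plasmid also carries lacI under the lacIq promoter, so expression is held off by lac repressor until it is induced with IPTG. A bacteriophage fd terminator follows the insert.

Propagation relies on a ColE1/pBR322-type origin with a bom region, and selection is by ampicillin resistance from the β-lactamase gene. The catalogue lists the plasmid as low copy, although the rop gene is annotated only as fragments interrupted by an f1 origin. The f1 origin, together with two M13 gene III fragments lying after the terminator, suggests the backbone descends from a phagemid display vector. These appear to be remnants rather than functional parts of the expression cassette, as do the tetracycline resistance gene and tet promoter fragments. The construct belongs to a collection of peptide recognition module domains, produced as purified proteins for a large-scale survey of high-affinity peptide ligands.
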