Addgene plasmid #109798: pHH0103_PLEK2_DEP
Purpose: Protein expression and purification of PLEK2_DEP
Depositing lab: Sachdev Sidhu. Depositing organization: University of Toronto. Publication: Large-scale survey and database of high affinity ligands for peptide recognition modules. Teyra J, Kelil A, Jain S, Helmy M, Jajodia R, Hooda Y, Gu J, D'Cruz AA, Nicholson SE, Min J, Sudol M, Kim PM, Bader GD, Sidhu SS. Mol Syst Biol. 2020 Dec;16(12):e9310. doi: 10.15252/msb.20199310. PubMed 33438817.
Backbone
  Vector backbone: pHH0103
  Vector type: Bacterial Expression
Growth in bacteria
  Bacterial resistance: Ampicillin, 100 μg/mL
  Growth temperature: 37°C
  Growth strain: DH5alpha
  Copy number: Low Copy
Gene/Insert
  Gene/Insert name: PLEK2_DEP
  Species: H. sapiens (human)
  Entrez Gene: PLEK2
  Cloning method: Restriction Enzyme; 5′ cloning site Sfi1 (unknown if destroyed); 3′ cloning site Not1 (unknown if destroyed)
Terms and licenses: Academic/Nonprofit Terms; Industry Terms: Not Available to Industry
How to cite: pHH0103_PLEK2_DEP was a gift from Sachdev Sidhu (Addgene plasmid # 109798 ; http://n2t.net/addgene:109798 ; RRID:Addgene_109798)
