>Addgene plasmid #109798 | pHH0103_PLEK2_DEP | depositor partial sequence | sequence record 206750 | pHH0103_PLEK2_DEP sequence 342 bps
GGCCCAGCCGGCCCTGCCTCCACACATTTCTCTGCACCGTATTGTTGACAAAATGCATGATAGCAACACC
GGTATCCGCTCTAGCCCGAATATGGAGCAGGGTTCCACCTACAAAAAAACGTTCCTGGGCTCTTCTCTGG
TTGATTGGCTGATCTCTAACAGCTTTACTGCATCTCGCCTGGAGGCAGTGACCCTGGCTTCCATGCTGAT
GGAAGAAAACTTCCTGCGTCCGGTAGGCGTCCGTTCTATGGGTGCGATCCGTTCCGGCGATCTGGCTGAA
CAGTTCCTGGACGACAGCACCGCGCTGTACACTTTCGCCGAATCCTATAAGAAAGCGGCCGC
